Addgene plasmid #179560: CBP core-dCas9-CBP core
Purpose: encodes S. pyogenes dCas9 with both n-terminal and c-terminal fusion of human CBP core (aa 1084-1701) driven by EF-1alpha promoter
Depositing lab: Isaac Hilton. Depositing organization: Rice University. Publication: Systematic comparison of CRISPR-based transcriptional activators uncovers gene-regulatory features of enhancer-promoter interactions. Wang K, Escobar M, Li J, Mahata B, Goell J, Shah S, Cluck M, Hilton IB. Nucleic Acids Res. 2022 Aug 12;50(14):7842-7855. doi: 10.1093/nar/gkac582. PubMed 35849129.
Backbone
  Vector backbone: LentiCRISPR v2
  Vector type: Mammalian Expression, Lentiviral
  Selectable markers: Puromycin
Growth in bacteria
  Bacterial resistance: Ampicillin, 100 μg/mL
  Growth temperature: 37°C
  Growth strain: NEB Stable
  Copy number: High Copy
Gene/Insert
  Gene/Insert name: S. pyogenes dCas9 with both n-terminal and c-terminal fusion of human CBP core (aa 1084-1701)
  Species: H. sapiens (human)
  Insert size (bp): 7914
  Mutation: D10A; H840A in S.pyogenes Cas9
  Entrez Gene: CREBBP (a.k.a. CBP, KAT3A, MKHK1, RSTS, RSTS1); EP300 (a.k.a. KAT3B, MKHK2, RSTS2, p300)
  Promoter: EF-1alpha
  Tag / fusion protein: Flag Tag (C terminal on insert)
  Cloning method: Gibson Cloning
  Sequencing primers: 5′ ATCCGGTGCCTAGAGAAGGT
Terms and licenses: Academic/Nonprofit Terms; Industry Terms: Not Available to Industry
How to cite: CBP core-dCas9-CBP core was a gift from Isaac Hilton (Addgene plasmid # 179560 ; http://n2t.net/addgene:179560 ; RRID:Addgene_179560)
