[The description below was written by a language model from this plasmid's Addgene catalogue record and pLannotate feature annotations shown in this document.]
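Description:
CBP core-dCas9-CBP core is a third-generation-style, self-inactivating HIV-1 lentiviral expression plasmid built on the LentiCRISPR v2 backbone for delivery into mammalian cells. It is propagated in E. coli through a high-copy ColE1/pUC origin with ampicillin resistance (AmpR). The backbone also carries an f1 ori and an SV40/EM7-driven BleoR cassette located outside the viral genome. The lentiviral portion begins with a CMV enhancer/promoter fused to a truncated 5' LTR, followed by the Ψ packaging signal, the RRE for Rev-dependent export and the cPPT/CTS. It ends with a WPRE and a ΔU3 3' LTR, so the integrated provirus lacks LTR promoter activity.

The payload is a roughly 7.9 kb open reading frame driven by the EF-1α core promoter. It encodes catalytically inactive S. pyogenes Cas9 (D10A, H840A) flanked at both its N- and C-termini by the human CBP (CREBBP) core domain, residues 1084–1701, which contains the histone acetyltransferase activity. A C-terminal Flag tag is recorded in the catalogue but not annotated in the feature table. A puromycin resistance gene lies downstream of the fusion for selection of transduced cells; how it is linked to the fusion is not annotated. An S. pyogenes gRNA scaffold sits upstream of the EF-1α promoter, but no U6 promoter or spacer is annotated, so the record does not establish whether a functional guide cassette is present.

When directed to promoters or enhancers by a guide RNA, the fusion serves as a CRISPR-based epigenome-editing transcriptional activator. It was deposited as part of a systematic comparison of such activators.
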