Features (pLannotate 1.2.2; 35 found; start..end, strand, type, name):
    512..531     +  misc_feature   cPPT/CTS (fragment): central polypurine tract and central termination sequence of HIV-1
    533..766     +  LTR            3' LTR (ΔU3): self-inactivating 3' long terminal repeat (LTR) from HIV-1
    798..1022    +  polyA_signal   bGH poly(A) signal: bovine growth hormone polyadenylation signal
   1026..1047    +  promoter       SV40 promoter (fragment): SV40 enhancer and early promoter
   1068..1496    +  rep_origin     f1 ori (sequence partly withheld): f1 bacteriophage origin of replication; arrow indicates direction of (+) strand synthesis
   1510..1839    +  promoter       SV40 promoter: SV40 enhancer and early promoter
   1887..1934    +  promoter       EM7 promoter: synthetic bacterial promoter&nbsp
   1953..2327    +  CDS            BleoR: antibiotic-binding protein; Sh ble from Streptoalloteichus hindustanus; confers resistance to bleomycin, phleomycin, and Zeocin™
   2337..2462    +  CDS            ble (fragment): BLE_KLEPN - Experimental evidence at protein level: Swiss-Prot protein existence level 1. Binding protein with a strong affinity to the bleomycin family of antibiotics. Binds to CL990; an antimitotic-antibiotic compound. From Klebsiella pneumoniae.
   2457..2578    +  polyA_signal   SV40 poly(A) signal: SV40 polyadenylation signal
   2649..2671    -  protein_bind   lac operator (fragment): The lac repressor binds to the lac operator to inhibit transcription in E. coli. This inhibition can be relieved by adding lactose or isopropyl-β-D-thiogalactopyranoside (IPTG). lac repressor encoded by lacI
   2675..2705    -  promoter       lac promoter: promoter for the E. coli lac operon
   2720..2741    -  protein_bind   CAP binding site: CAP binding activates transcription in the presence of cAMP. E. coli catabolite activator protein
   2754..2846    -  CDS            lacI (fragment): lac repressor; lacI; The lac repressor binds to the lac operator to inhibit transcription in E. coli. This inhibition can be relieved by adding lactose or isopropyl-β-D-thiogalactopyranoside (IPTG).
   3029..3617    -  rep_origin     ori: high-copy-number ColE1/pMB1/pBR322/pUC origin of replication
   3788..4648    -  CDS            AmpR: β-lactamase; bla; confers resistance to ampicillin, carbenicillin, and related antibiotics
   4649..4753    -  promoter       AmpR promoter: bla
   4812..4864    -  misc_feature   bom (fragment): basis of mobility region from pBR322
   5019..5398    +  enhancer       CMV enhancer: human cytomegalovirus immediate early enhancer
   5399..5598    +  promoter       CMV promoter: human cytomegalovirus (CMV) immediate early promoter
   5616..5796    +  LTR            5' LTR (truncated): truncated 5' long terminal repeat (LTR) from HIV-1
   5843..5968    +  misc_feature   HIV-1 Ψ: packaging signal of human immunodeficiency virus type 1
   5952..6315    +  CDS            HIV-1 gag (fragment): gag protein from human immunodeficiency virus 1; gag
   6461..6694    +  misc_feature   RRE: The Rev response element (RRE) of HIV-1 allows for Rev-dependent mRNA export from the nucleus to the cytoplasm.
   7071..7171    +  CDS            Rev (fragment): human immunodeficiency virus 1 (HIV-1) Rev protein; rev; enhances nuclear export of unspliced and incompletely spliced viral mRNAs
   7221..7338    +  misc_feature   cPPT/CTS: central polypurine tract and central termination sequence of HIV-1
   7470..7545    +  misc_RNA       gRNA scaffold: guide RNA scaffold for the Streptococcus pyogenes CRISPR/Cas9 system
   7563..7581    +  CDS            small t antigen (fragment): SV40 (simian virus 40) small t antigen
   7607..7818    +  promoter       EF-1α core promoter: core promoter for human elongation factor EF-1α
   7843..9696    +  CDS            CREBBP (fragment): CBP_HUMAN - Also known as CBP. Experimental evidence at protein level: Swiss-Prot protein existence level 1. Acetylates histones, giving a specific tag for transcriptional activation (PubMed:24616510). Also acetylates non- histone proteins, like DDX21, FBL, IRF2, MAFG, NCOA3, POLR1E/PAF53 and FOXO1 (PubMed:10490106, PubMed:11154691, PubMed:12738767, PubMed:12929931, PubMed:9707565, PubMed:24207024, PubMed:28790157, PubMed:30540930). Binds specifically to phosphorylated CREB and enhances its transcriptional activity toward cAMP-responsive genes. Acts as a coactivator of ALX1. Acts as a circadia
   9745..11346   +  CDS            dCas9(N): N-terminal portion of catalytically inactive Streptococcus pyogenes dCas9 carrying the D10A mutation (Zetsche et al., 2015)
  11347..13845   +  CDS            Cas9(C): C-terminal portion of Streptococcus pyogenes Cas9 (Zetsche et al., 2015)
  13876..15753   +  CDS            CREBBP (fragment): CBP_HUMAN - Also known as CBP. Experimental evidence at protein level: Swiss-Prot protein existence level 1. Acetylates histones, giving a specific tag for transcriptional activation (PubMed:24616510). Also acetylates non- histone proteins, like DDX21, FBL, IRF2, MAFG, NCOA3, POLR1E/PAF53 and FOXO1 (PubMed:10490106, PubMed:11154691, PubMed:12738767, PubMed:12929931, PubMed:9707565, PubMed:24207024, PubMed:28790157, PubMed:30540930). Binds specifically to phosphorylated CREB and enhances its transcriptional activity toward cAMP-responsive genes. Acts as a coactivator of ALX1. Acts as a circadia
  15849..16446   +  CDS            PuroR (fragment): puromycin N-acetyltransferase; pac from Streptomyces; confers resistance to puromycin
  16462..461     +  misc_feature   WPRE (across the origin): woodchuck hepatitis virus posttranscriptional regulatory element
>Addgene plasmid #179560 | CBP core-dCas9-CBP core | addgene full sequence | sequence record 365385 | Addgene NGS Result
CATTTTCTCCTCCTTGTATAAATCCTGGTTGCTGTCTCTTTATGAGGAGTTGTGGCCCGTTGTCAGGCAA
CGTGGCGTGGTGTGCACTGTGTTTGCTGACGCAACCCCCACTGGTTGGGGCATTGCCACCACCTGTCAGC
TCCTTTCCGGGACTTTCGCTTTCCCCCTCCCTATTGCCACGGCGGAACTCATCGCCGCCTGCCTTGCCCG
CTGCTGGACAGGGGCTCGGCTGTTGGGCACTGACAATTCCGTGGTGTTGTCGGGGAAATCATCGTCCTTT
CCTTGGCTGCTCGCCTGTGTTGCCACCTGGATTCTGCGCGGGACGTCCTTCTGCTACGTCCCTTCGGCCC
TCAATCCAGCGGACCTTCCTTCCCGCGGCCTGCTGCCGGCTCTGCGGCCTCTTCCGCGTCTTCGCCTTCG
CCCTCAGACGAGTCGGATCTCCCTTTGGGCCGCCTCCCCGCGTCGACTTTAAGACCAATGACTTACAAGG
CAGCTGTAGATCTTAGCCACTTTTTAAAAGAAAAGGGGGGACTGGAAGGGCTAATTCACTCCCAACGAAG
ACAAGATCTGCTTTTTGCTTGTACTGGGTCTCTCTGGTTAGACCAGATCTGAGCCTGGGAGCTCTCTGGC
TAACTAGGGAACCCACTGCTTAAGCCTCAATAAAGCTTGCCTTGAGTGCTTCAAGTAGTGTGTGCCCGTC
TGTTGTGTGACTCTGGTAACTAGAGATCCCTCAGACCCTTTTAGTCAGTGTGGAAAATCTCTAGCAGGGC
CCGTTTAAACCCGCTGATCAGCCTCGACTGTGCCTTCTAGTTGCCAGCCATCTGTTGTTTGCCCCTCCCC
CGTGCCTTCCTTGACCCTGGAAGGTGCCACTCCCACTGTCCTTTCCTAATAAAATGAGGAAATTGCATCG
CATTGTCTGAGTAGGTGTCATTCTATTCTGGGGGGTGGGGTGGGGCAGGACAGCAAGGGGGAGGATTGGG
AAGACAATAGCAGGCATGCTGGGGATGCGGTGGGCTCTATGGCTTCTGAGGCGGAAAGAACCAGCTGGGG
CTCTAGGGGGTATCCCC
[124 nt withheld, positions 1068-1191]
C
[91 nt withheld, positions 1193-1283]
A
[49 nt withheld, positions 1285-1333]
CCTTTGACGTTGGAGTCCACGTTCTTT
[37 nt withheld, positions 1361-1397]
ACCCTATCTCGGTCTATTCTTTTGATTTATAAGGGATTTTGCCGATTTCGGCCTATTGGTTAAAAAATGA
GCTGATTTAACAAAAATTTAACGCGAATTAATTCTGTGGAATGTGTGTCAGTTAGGGTGTGGAAAGTCCC
CAGGCTCCCCAGCAGGCAGAAGTATGCAAAGCATGCATCTCAATTAGTCAGCAACCAGGTGTGGAAAGTC
CCCAGGCTCCCCAGCAGGCAGAAGTATGCAAAGCATGCATCTCAATTAGTCAGCAACCATAGTCCCGCCC
CTAACTCCGCCCATCCCGCCCCTAACTCCGCCCAGTTCCGCCCATTCTCCGCCCCATGGCTGACTAATTT
TTTTTATTTATGCAGAGGCCGAGGCCGCCTCTGCCTCTGAGCTATTCCAGAAGTAGTGAGGAGGCTTTTT
TGGAGGCCTAGGCTTTTGCAAAAAGCTCCCGGGAGCTTGTATATCCATTTTCGGATCTGATCAGCACGTG
TTGACAATTAATCATCGGCATAGTATATCGGCATAGTATAATACGACAAGGTGAGGAACTAAACCATGGC
CAAGTTGACCAGTGCCGTTCCGGTGCTCACCGCGCGCGACGTCGCCGGAGCGGTCGAGTTCTGGACCGAC
CGGCTCGGGTTCTCCCGGGACTTCGTGGAGGACGACTTCGCCGGTGTGGTCCGGGACGACGTGACCCTGT
TCATCAGCGCGGTCCAGGACCAGGTGGTGCCGGACAACACCCTGGCCTGGGTGTGGGTGCGCGGCCTGGA
CGAGCTGTACGCCGAGTGGTCGGAGGTCGTGTCCACGAACTTCCGGGACGCCTCCGGGCCGGCCATGACC
GAGATCGGCGAGCAGCCGTGGGGGCGGGAGTTCGCCCTGCGCGACCCGGCCGGCAACTGCGTGCACTTCG
TGGCCGAGGAGCAGGACTGACACGTGCTACGAGATTTCGATTCCACCGCCGCCTTCTATGAAAGGTTGGG
CTTCGGAATCGTTTTCCGGGACGCCGGCTGGATGATCCTCCAGCGCGGGGATCTCATGCTGGAGTTCTTC
GCCCACCCCAACTTGTTTATTGCAGCTTATAATGGTTACAAATAAAGCAATAGCATCACAAATTTCACAA
ATAAAGCATTTTTTTCACTGCATTCTAGTTGTGGTTTGTCCAAACTCATCAATGTATCTTATCATGTCTG
TATACCGTCGACCTCTAGCTAGAGCTTGGCGTAATCATGGTCATAGCTGTTTCCTGTGTGAAATTGTTAT
CCGCTCACAATTCCACACAACATACGAGCCGGAAGCATAAAGTGTAAAGCCTGGGGTGCCTAATGAGTGA
GCTAACTCACATTAATTGCGTTGCGCTCACTGCCCGCTTTCCAGTCGGGAAACCTGTCGTGCCAGCTGCA
TTAATGAATCGGCCAACGCGCGGGGAGAGGCGGTTTGCGTATTGGGCGCTCTTCCGCTTCCTCGCTCACT
GACTCGCTGCGCTCGGTCGTTCGGCTGCGGCGAGCGGTATCAGCTCACTCAAAGGCGGTAATACGGTTAT
CCACAGAATCAGGGGATAACGCAGGAAAGAACATGTGAGCAAAAGGCCAGCAAAAGGCCAGGAACCGTAA
AAAGGCCGCGTTGCTGGCGTTTTTCCATAGGCTCCGCCCCCCTGACGAGCATCACAAAAATCGACGCTCA
AGTCAGAGGTGGCGAAACCCGACAGGACTATAAAGATACCAGGCGTTTCCCCCTGGAAGCTCCCTCGTGC
GCTCTCCTGTTCCGACCCTGCCGCTTACCGGATACCTGTCCGCCTTTCTCCCTTCGGGAAGCGTGGCGCT
TTCTCATAGCTCACGCTGTAGGTATCTCAGTTCGGTGTAGGTCGTTCGCTCCAAGCTGGGCTGTGTGCAC
GAACCCCCCGTTCAGCCCGACCGCTGCGCCTTATCCGGTAACTATCGTCTTGAGTCCAACCCGGTAAGAC
ACGACTTATCGCCACTGGCAGCAGCCACTGGTAACAGGATTAGCAGAGCGAGGTATGTAGGCGGTGCTAC
AGAGTTCTTGAAGTGGTGGCCTAACTACGGCTACACTAGAAGAACAGTATTTGGTATCTGCGCTCTGCTG
AAGCCAGTTACCTTCGGAAAAAGAGTTGGTAGCTCTTGATCCGGCAAACAAACCACCGCTGGTAGCGGTG
GTTTTTTTGTTTGCAAGCAGCAGATTACGCGCAGAAAAAAAGGATCTCAAGAAGATCCTTTGATCTTTTC
TACGGGGTCTGACGCTCAGTGGAACGAAAACTCACGTTAAGGGATTTTGGTCATGAGATTATCAAAAAGG
ATCTTCACCTAGATCCTTTTAAATTAAAAATGAAGTTTTAAATCAATCTAAAGTATATATGAGTAAACTT
GGTCTGACAGTTACCAATGCTTAATCAGTGAGGCACCTATCTCAGCGATCTGTCTATTTCGTTCATCCAT
AGTTGCCTGACTCCCCGTCGTGTAGATAACTACGATACGGGAGGGCTTACCATCTGGCCCCAGTGCTGCA
ATGATACCGCGAGACCCACGCTCACCGGCTCCAGATTTATCAGCAATAAACCAGCCAGCCGGAAGGGCCG
AGCGCAGAAGTGGTCCTGCAACTTTATCCGCCTCCATCCAGTCTATTAATTGTTGCCGGGAAGCTAGAGT
AAGTAGTTCGCCAGTTAATAGTTTGCGCAACGTTGTTGCCATTGCTACAGGCATCGTGGTGTCACGCTCG
TCGTTTGGTATGGCTTCATTCAGCTCCGGTTCCCAACGATCAAGGCGAGTTACATGATCCCCCATGTTGT
GCAAAAAAGCGGTTAGCTCCTTCGGTCCTCCGATCGTTGTCAGAAGTAAGTTGGCCGCAGTGTTATCACT
CATGGTTATGGCAGCACTGCATAATTCTCTTACTGTCATGCCATCCGTAAGATGCTTTTCTGTGACTGGT
GAGTACTCAACCAAGTCATTCTGAGAATAGTGTATGCGGCGACCGAGTTGCTCTTGCCCGGCGTCAATAC
GGGATAATACCGCGCCACATAGCAGAACTTTAAAAGTGCTCATCATTGGAAAACGTTCTTCGGGGCGAAA
ACTCTCAAGGATCTTACCGCTGTTGAGATCCAGTTCGATGTAACCCACTCGTGCACCCAACTGATCTTCA
GCATCTTTTACTTTCACCAGCGTTTCTGGGTGAGCAAAAACAGGAAGGCAAAATGCCGCAAAAAAGGGAA
TAAGGGCGACACGGAAATGTTGAATACTCATACTCTTCCTTTTTCAATATTATTGAAGCATTTATCAGGG
TTATTGTCTCATGAGCGGATACATATTTGAATGTATTTAGAAAAATAAACAAATAGGGGTTCCGCGCACA
TTTCCCCGAAAAGTGCCACCTGACGTCGACGGATCGGGAGATCTCCCGATCCCCTATGGTGCACTCTCAG
TACAATCTGCTCTGATGCCGCATAGTTAAGCCAGTATCTGCTCCCTGCTTGTGTGTTGGAGGTCGCTGAG
TAGTGCGCGAGCAAAATTTAAGCTACAACAAGGCAAGGCTTGACCGACAATTGCATGAAGAATCTGCTTA
GGGTTAGGCGTTTTGCGCTGCTTCGCGATGTACGGGCCAGATATACGCGTTGACATTGATTATTGACTAG
TTATTAATAGTAATCAATTACGGGGTCATTAGTTCATAGCCCATATATGGAGTTCCGCGTTACATAACTT
ACGGTAAATGGCCCGCCTGGCTGACCGCCCAACGACCCCCGCCCATTGACGTCAATAATGACGTATGTTC
CCATAGTAACGCCAATAGGGACTTTCCATTGACGTCAATGGGTGGAGTATTTACGGTAAACTGCCCACTT
GGCAGTACATCAAGTGTATCATATGCCAAGTACGCCCCCTATTGACGTCAATGACGGTAAATGGCCCGCC
TGGCATTATGCCCAGTACATGACCTTATGGGACTTTCCTACTTGGCAGTACATCTACGTATTAGTCATCG
CTATTACCATGGTGATGCGGTTTTGGCAGTACATCAATGGGCGTGGATAGCGGTTTGACTCACGGGGATT
TCCAAGTCTCCACCCCATTGACGTCAATGGGAGTTTGTTTTGGCACCAAAATCAACGGGACTTTCCAAAA
TGTCGTAACAACTCCGCCCCATTGACGCAAATGGGCGGTAGGCGTGTACGGTGGGAGGTCTATATAAGCA
GCGCGTTTTGCCTGTACTGGGTCTCTCTGGTTAGACCAGATCTGAGCCTGGGAGCTCTCTGGCTAACTAG
GGAACCCACTGCTTAAGCCTCAATAAAGCTTGCCTTGAGTGCTTCAAGTAGTGTGTGCCCGTCTGTTGTG
TGACTCTGGTAACTAGAGATCCCTCAGACCCTTTTAGTCAGTGTGGAAAATCTCTAGCAGTGGCGCCCGA
ACAGGGACTTGAAAGCGAAAGGGAAACCAGAGGAGCTCTCTCGACGCAGGACTCGGCTTGCTGAAGCGCG
CACGGCAAGAGGCGAGGGGCGGCGACTGGTGAGTACGCCAAAAATTTTGACTAGCGGAGGCTAGAAGGAG
AGAGATGGGTGCGAGAGCGTCAGTATTAAGCGGGGGAGAATTAGATCGCGATGGGAAAAAATTCGGTTAA
GGCCAGGGGGAAAGAAAAAATATAAATTAAAACATATAGTATGGGCAAGCAGGGAGCTAGAACGATTCGC
AGTTAATCCTGGCCTGTTAGAAACATCAGAAGGCTGTAGACAAATACTGGGACAGCTACAACCATCCCTT
CAGACAGGATCAGAAGAACTTAGATCATTATATAATACAGTAGCAACCCTCTATTGTGTGCATCAAAGGA
TAGAGATAAAAGACACCAAGGAAGCTTTAGACAAGATAGAGGAAGAGCAAAACAAAAGTAAGACCACCGC
ACAGCAAGCGGCCGCTGATCTTCAGACCTGGAGGAGGAGATATGAGGGACAATTGGAGAAGTGAATTATA
TAAATATAAAGTAGTAAAAATTGAACCATTAGGAGTAGCACCCACCAAGGCAAAGAGAAGAGTGGTGCAG
AGAGAAAAAAGAGCAGTGGGAATAGGAGCTTTGTTCCTTGGGTTCTTGGGAGCAGCAGGAAGCACTATGG
GCGCAGCGTCAATGACGCTGACGGTACAGGCCAGACAATTATTGTCTGGTATAGTGCAGCAGCAGAACAA
TTTGCTGAGGGCTATTGAGGCGCAACAGCATCTGTTGCAACTCACAGTCTGGGGCATCAAGCAGCTCCAG
GCAAGAATCCTGGCTGTGGAAAGATACCTAAAGGATCAACAGCTCCTGGGGATTTGGGGTTGCTCTGGAA
AACTCATTTGCACCACTGCTGTGCCTTGGAATGCTAGTTGGAGTAATAAATCTCTGGAACAGATTTGGAA
TCACACGACCTGGATGGAGTGGGACAGAGAAATTAACAATTACACAAGCTTAATACACTCCTTAATTGAA
GAATCGCAAAACCAGCAAGAAAAGAATGAACAAGAATTATTGGAATTAGATAAATGGGCAAGTTTGTGGA
ATTGGTTTAACATAACAAATTGGCTGTGGTATATAAAATTATTCATAATGATAGTAGGAGGCTTGGTAGG
TTTAAGAATAGTTTTTGCTGTACTTTCTATAGTGAATAGAGTTAGGCAGGGATATTCACCATTATCGTTT
CAGACCCACCTCCCAACCCCGAGGGGACCCGACAGGCCCGAAGGAATAGAAGAAGAAGGTGGAGAGAGAG
ACAGAGACAGATCCATTCGATTAGTGAACGGATCGGCACTGCGTGCGCCAATTCTGCAGACAAATGGCAG
TATTCATCCACAATTTTAAAAGAAAAGGGGGGATTGGGGGGTACAGTGCAGGGGAAAGAATAGTAGACAT
AATAGCAACAGACATACAAACTAAAGAATTACAAAAACAAATTACAAAAATTCAAAATTTTCGGGTTTAT
TACAGGGACAGCAGAGATCCAGTTTGGTTAATTAAGGTACCGATATCACTAGTGTTCCATTAACTGCGCT
AAAAATAATTTTTAAATCTTTTTTAGCTTCTTGCTCTTTTTTGTACGTCTCTGTTTTAGAGCTAGAAATA
GCAAGTTAAAATAAGGCTAGTCCGTTATCAACTTGAAAAAGTGGCACCGAGTCGGTGCTTTTTTGAATTC
GCTAGCTAGGTCTTGAAAGGAGTGGGAATTGGCTCCGGTGCCCGTCAGTGGGCAGAGCGCACATCGCCCA
CAGTCCCCGAGAAGTTGGGGGGAGGGGTCGGCAATTGATCCGGTGCCTAGAGAAGGTGGCGCGGGGTAAA
CTGGGAAAGTGATGTCGTGTACTGGCTCCGCCTTTTTCCCGAGGGTGGGGGAGAACCGTATATAAGTGCA
GTAGTCGCCGTGAACGTTCTTTTTCGCAACGGGTTTGCCGCCAGAACACAGGACCGGTTCTAGAGCGCCA
CCATGATCTTTAAACCAGAGGAGTTACGCCAGGCCCTCATGCCAACCCTAGAAGCACTGTATCGACAGGA
CCCAGAGTCATTACCTTTCCGGCAGCCTGTAGATCCCCAGCTCCTCGGAATTCCAGACTATTTTGACATC
GTAAAGAATCCCATGGACCTCTCCACCATCAAGCGGAAGCTGGACACAGGGCAATACCAAGAGCCCTGGC
AGTACGTGGACGACGTCTGGCTCATGTTCAACAATGCCTGGCTCTATAATCGCAAGACATCCCGAGTCTA
TAAGTTTTGCAGTAAGCTTGCAGAGGTCTTTGAGCAGGAAATTGACCCTGTCATGCAGTCCCTTGGATAT
TGCTGTGGACGCAAGTATGAGTTTTCCCCACAGACTTTGTGCTGCTATGGGAAGCAGCTGTGTACCATTC
CTCGCGATGCTGCCTACTACAGCTATCAGAATAGGTATCATTTCTGTGAGAAGTGTTTCACAGAGATCCA
GGGCGAGAATGTGACCCTGGGTGACGACCCTTCACAGCCCCAGACGACAATTTCAAAGGATCAGTTTGAA
AAGAAGAAAAATGATACCTTAGACCCCGAACCTTTCGTTGATTGCAAGGAGTGTGGCCGGAAGATGCATC
AGATTTGCGTTCTGCACTATGACATCATTTGGCCTTCAGGTTTTGTGTGCGACAACTGCTTGAAGAAAAC
TGGCAGACCTCGAAAAGAAAACAAATTCAGTGCTAAGAGGCTGCAGACCACAAGACTGGGAAACCACTTG
GAAGACCGAGTGAACAAATTTTTGCGGCGCCAGAATCACCCTGAAGCCGGGGAGGTTTTTGTCCGAGTGG
TGGCCAGCTCAGACAAGACGGTGGAGGTCAAGCCCGGGATGAAGTCACGGTTTGTGGATTCTGGGGAAAT
GTCTGAATCTTTCCCATATCGAACCAAAGCTCTGTTTGCTTTTGAGGAAATTGACGGCGTGGATGTCTGC
TTTTTTGGAATGCACGTCCAAGAATACGGCTCTGATTGCCCCCCTCCAAACACGAGGCGTGTGTACATTT
CTTATCTGGATAGTATTCATTTCTTCCGGCCACGTTGCCTCCGCACAGCCGTTTACCATGAGATCCTTAT
TGGATATTTAGAGTATGTGAAGAAATTAGGGTATGTGACAGGGCACATCTGGGCCTGTCCTCCAAGTGAA
GGAGATGATTACATCTTCCATTGCCACCCACCTGATCAAAAAATACCCAAGCCAAAACGACTGCAGGAGT
GGTACAAAAAGATGCTGGACAAGGCGTTTGCAGAGCGGATCATCCATGACTACAAGGATATTTTCAAACA
AGCAACTGAAGACAGGCTCACCAGTGCCAAGGAACTGCCCTATTTTGAAGGTGATTTCTGGCCCAATGTG
TTAGAAGAGAGCATTAAGGAACTAGAACAAGAAGAAGAGGAGAGGAAAAAGGAAGAGAGCACTGCAGCCA
GTGAAACCACTGAGGGCAGTCAGGGCGACAGCAAGAATGCCAAGAAGAAGAACAACAAGAAAACCAACAA
GAACAAAAGCAGCATCAGCCGCGCCAACAAGAAGAAGCCCAGCATGCCCAACGTGTCCAATGACCTGTCC
CAGAAGCTGTATGCCACCATGGAGAAGCACAAGGAGGTCTTCTTCGTGATCCACCTGCACGCTGGGCCTG
TCATCAACACCCTGCCCCCCATCGTCGACCCCGACCCCCTGCTCAGCTGTGACCTCATGGATGGGCGCGA
CGCCTTCCTCACCCTCGCCAGAGACAAGCACTGGGAGTTCTCCTCCTTGCGCCGCTCCAAGTGGTCCACG
CTCTGCATGCTGGTGGAGCTGCACACCCAGGGCCAGGACGGATCCCCCAAGAAGAAGAGGAAGGTGGGAT
CCAGCGCTGCCACCATGGACAAGAAGTACAGCATCGGCCTGGCCATCGGCACCAACTCTGTGGGCTGGGC
CGTGATCACCGACGAGTACAAGGTGCCCAGCAAGAAATTCAAGGTGCTGGGCAACACCGACCGGCACAGC
ATCAAGAAGAACCTGATCGGAGCCCTGCTGTTCGACAGCGGCGAAACAGCCGAGGCCACCCGGCTGAAGA
GAACCGCCAGAAGAAGATACACCAGACGGAAGAACCGGATCTGCTATCTGCAAGAGATCTTCAGCAACGA
GATGGCCAAGGTGGACGACAGCTTCTTCCACAGACTGGAAGAGTCCTTCCTGGTGGAAGAGGATAAGAAG
CACGAGCGGCACCCCATCTTCGGCAACATCGTGGACGAGGTGGCCTACCACGAGAAGTACCCCACCATCT
ACCACCTGAGAAAGAAACTGGTGGACAGCACCGACAAGGCCGACCTGCGGCTGATCTATCTGGCCCTGGC
CCACATGATCAAGTTCCGGGGCCACTTCCTGATCGAGGGCGACCTGAACCCCGACAACAGCGACGTGGAC
AAGCTGTTCATCCAGCTGGTGCAGACCTACAACCAGCTGTTCGAGGAAAACCCCATCAACGCCAGCGGCG
TGGACGCCAAGGCCATCCTGTCTGCCAGACTGAGCAAGAGCAGACGGCTGGAAAATCTGATCGCCCAGCT
GCCCGGCGAGAAGAAGAATGGCCTGTTCGGAAACCTGATTGCCCTGAGCCTGGGCCTGACCCCCAACTTC
AAGAGCAACTTCGACCTGGCCGAGGATGCCAAACTGCAGCTGAGCAAGGACACCTACGACGACGACCTGG
ACAACCTGCTGGCCCAGATCGGCGACCAGTACGCCGACCTGTTTCTGGCCGCCAAGAACCTGTCCGACGC
CATCCTGCTGAGCGACATCCTGAGAGTGAACACCGAGATCACCAAGGCCCCCCTGAGCGCCTCTATGATC
AAGAGATACGACGAGCACCACCAGGACCTGACCCTGCTGAAAGCTCTCGTGCGGCAGCAGCTGCCTGAGA
AGTACAAAGAGATTTTCTTCGACCAGAGCAAGAACGGCTACGCCGGCTACATTGACGGCGGAGCCAGCCA
GGAAGAGTTCTACAAGTTCATCAAGCCCATCCTGGAAAAGATGGACGGCACCGAGGAACTGCTCGTGAAG
CTGAACAGAGAGGACCTGCTGCGGAAGCAGCGGACCTTCGACAACGGCAGCATCCCCCACCAGATCCACC
TGGGAGAGCTGCACGCCATTCTGCGGCGGCAGGAAGATTTTTACCCATTCCTGAAGGACAACCGGGAAAA
GATCGAGAAGATCCTGACCTTCCGCATCCCCTACTACGTGGGCCCTCTGGCCAGGGGAAACAGCAGATTC
GCCTGGATGACCAGAAAGAGCGAGGAAACCATCACCCCCTGGAACTTCGAGGAAGTGGTGGACAAGGGCG
CTTCCGCCCAGAGCTTCATCGAGCGGATGACCAACTTCGATAAGAACCTGCCCAACGAGAAGGTGCTGCC
CAAGCACAGCCTGCTGTACGAGTACTTCACCGTGTATAACGAGCTGACCAAAGTGAAATACGTGACCGAG
GGAATGAGAAAGCCCGCCTTCCTGAGCGGCGAGCAGAAAAAGGCCATCGTGGACCTGCTGTTCAAGACCA
ACCGGAAAGTGACCGTGAAGCAGCTGAAAGAGGACTACTTCAAGAAAATCGAGTGCTTCGACTCCGTGGA
AATCTCCGGCGTGGAAGATCGGTTCAACGCCTCCCTGGGCACATACCACGATCTGCTGAAAATTATCAAG
GACAAGGACTTCCTGGACAATGAGGAAAACGAGGACATTCTGGAAGATATCGTGCTGACCCTGACACTGT
TTGAGGACAGAGAGATGATCGAGGAACGGCTGAAAACCTATGCCCACCTGTTCGACGACAAAGTGATGAA
GCAGCTGAAGCGGCGGAGATACACCGGCTGGGGCAGGCTGAGCCGGAAGCTGATCAACGGCATCCGGGAC
AAGCAGTCCGGCAAGACAATCCTGGATTTCCTGAAGTCCGACGGCTTCGCCAACAGAAACTTCATGCAGC
TGATCCACGACGACAGCCTGACCTTTAAAGAGGACATCCAGAAAGCCCAGGTGTCCGGCCAGGGCGATAG
CCTGCACGAGCACATTGCCAATCTGGCCGGCAGCCCCGCCATTAAGAAGGGCATCCTGCAGACAGTGAAG
GTGGTGGACGAGCTCGTGAAAGTGATGGGCCGGCACAAGCCCGAGAACATCGTGATCGAAATGGCCAGAG
AGAACCAGACCACCCAGAAGGGACAGAAGAACAGCCGCGAGAGAATGAAGCGGATCGAAGAGGGCATCAA
AGAGCTGGGCAGCCAGATCCTGAAAGAACACCCCGTGGAAAACACCCAGCTGCAGAACGAGAAGCTGTAC
CTGTACTACCTGCAGAATGGGCGGGATATGTACGTGGACCAGGAACTGGACATCAACCGGCTGTCCGACT
ACGATGTGGACGCCATCGTGCCTCAGAGCTTTCTGAAGGACGACTCCATCGACAACAAGGTGCTGACCAG
AAGCGACAAGAACCGGGGCAAGAGCGACAACGTGCCCTCCGAAGAGGTCGTGAAGAAGATGAAGAACTAC
TGGCGGCAGCTGCTGAACGCCAAGCTGATTACCCAGAGAAAGTTCGACAATCTGACCAAGGCCGAGAGAG
GCGGCCTGAGCGAACTGGATAAGGCCGGCTTCATCAAGAGACAGCTGGTGGAAACCCGGCAGATCACAAA
GCACGTGGCACAGATCCTGGACTCCCGGATGAACACTAAGTACGACGAGAATGACAAGCTGATCCGGGAA
GTGAAAGTGATCACCCTGAAGTCCAAGCTGGTGTCCGATTTCCGGAAGGATTTCCAGTTTTACAAAGTGC
GCGAGATCAACAACTACCACCACGCCCACGACGCCTACCTGAACGCCGTCGTGGGAACCGCCCTGATCAA
AAAGTACCCTAAGCTGGAAAGCGAGTTCGTGTACGGCGACTACAAGGTGTACGACGTGCGGAAGATGATC
GCCAAGAGCGAGCAGGAAATCGGCAAGGCTACCGCCAAGTACTTCTTCTACAGCAACATCATGAACTTTT
TCAAGACCGAGATTACCCTGGCCAACGGCGAGATCCGGAAGCGGCCTCTGATCGAGACAAACGGCGAAAC
CGGGGAGATCGTGTGGGATAAGGGCCGGGATTTTGCCACCGTGCGGAAAGTGCTGAGCATGCCCCAAGTG
AATATCGTGAAAAAGACCGAGGTGCAGACAGGCGGCTTCAGCAAAGAGTCTATCCTGCCCAAGAGGAACA
GCGATAAGCTGATCGCCAGAAAGAAGGACTGGGACCCTAAGAAGTACGGCGGCTTCGACAGCCCCACCGT
GGCCTATTCTGTGCTGGTGGTGGCCAAAGTGGAAAAGGGCAAGTCCAAGAAACTGAAGAGTGTGAAAGAG
CTGCTGGGGATCACCATCATGGAAAGAAGCAGCTTCGAGAAGAATCCCATCGACTTTCTGGAAGCCAAGG
GCTACAAAGAAGTGAAAAAGGACCTGATCATCAAGCTGCCTAAGTACTCCCTGTTCGAGCTGGAAAACGG
CCGGAAGAGAATGCTGGCCTCTGCCGGCGAACTGCAGAAGGGAAACGAACTGGCCCTGCCCTCCAAATAT
GTGAACTTCCTGTACCTGGCCAGCCACTATGAGAAGCTGAAGGGCTCCCCCGAGGATAATGAGCAGAAAC
AGCTGTTTGTGGAACAGCACAAGCACTACCTGGACGAGATCATCGAGCAGATCAGCGAGTTCTCCAAGAG
AGTGATCCTGGCCGACGCTAATCTGGACAAAGTGCTGTCCGCCTACAACAAGCACCGGGATAAGCCCATC
AGAGAGCAGGCCGAGAATATCATCCACCTGTTTACCCTGACCAATCTGGGAGCCCCTGCCGCCTTCAAGT
ACTTTGACACCACCATCGACCGGAAGAGGTACACCAGCACCAAAGAGGTGCTGGACGCCACCCTGATCCA
CCAGAGCATCACCGGCCTGTACGAGACACGGATCGACCTGTCTCAGCTGGGAGGCGACAAGCGACCTGCC
GCCACAAAGAAGGCTGGACAGGCTAAGAAGAAGAAAGGATCCATCTTTAAACCAGAGGAGTTACGCCAGG
CCCTCATGCCAACCCTAGAAGCACTGTATCGACAGGACCCAGAGTCATTACCTTTCCGGCAGCCTGTAGA
TCCCCAGCTCCTCGGAATTCCAGACTATTTTGACATCGTAAAGAATCCCATGGACCTCTCCACCATCAAG
CGGAAGCTGGACACAGGGCAATACCAAGAGCCCTGGCAGTACGTGGACGACGTCTGGCTCATGTTCAACA
ATGCCTGGCTCTATAATCGCAAGACATCCCGAGTCTATAAGTTTTGCAGTAAGCTTGCAGAGGTCTTTGA
GCAGGAAATTGACCCTGTCATGCAGTCCCTTGGATATTGCTGTGGACGCAAGTATGAGTTTTCCCCACAG
ACTTTGTGCTGCTATGGGAAGCAGCTGTGTACCATTCCTCGCGATGCTGCCTACTACAGCTATCAGAATA
GGTATCATTTCTGTGAGAAGTGTTTCACAGAGATCCAGGGCGAGAATGTGACCCTGGGTGACGACCCTTC
ACAGCCCCAGACGACAATTTCAAAGGATCAGTTTGAAAAGAAGAAAAATGATACCTTAGACCCCGAACCT
TTCGTTGATTGCAAGGAGTGTGGCCGGAAGATGCATCAGATTTGCGTTCTGCACTATGACATCATTTGGC
CTTCAGGTTTTGTGTGCGACAACTGCTTGAAGAAAACTGGCAGACCTCGAAAAGAAAACAAATTCAGTGC
TAAGAGGCTGCAGACCACAAGACTGGGAAACCACTTGGAAGACCGAGTGAACAAATTTTTGCGGCGCCAG
AATCACCCTGAAGCCGGGGAGGTTTTTGTCCGAGTGGTGGCCAGCTCAGACAAGACGGTGGAGGTCAAGC
CCGGGATGAAGTCACGGTTTGTGGATTCTGGGGAAATGTCTGAATCTTTCCCATATCGAACCAAAGCTCT
GTTTGCTTTTGAGGAAATTGACGGCGTGGATGTCTGCTTTTTTGGAATGCACGTCCAAGAATACGGCTCT
GATTGCCCCCCTCCAAACACGAGGCGTGTGTACATTTCTTATCTGGATAGTATTCATTTCTTCCGGCCAC
GTTGCCTCCGCACAGCCGTTTACCATGAGATCCTTATTGGATATTTAGAGTATGTGAAGAAATTAGGGTA
TGTGACAGGGCACATCTGGGCCTGTCCTCCAAGTGAAGGAGATGATTACATCTTCCATTGCCACCCACCT
GATCAAAAAATACCCAAGCCAAAACGACTGCAGGAGTGGTACAAAAAGATGCTGGACAAGGCGTTTGCAG
AGCGGATCATCCATGACTACAAGGATATTTTCAAACAAGCAACTGAAGACAGGCTCACCAGTGCCAAGGA
ACTGCCCTATTTTGAAGGTGATTTCTGGCCCAATGTGTTAGAAGAGAGCATTAAGGAACTAGAACAAGAA
GAAGAGGAGAGGAAAAAGGAAGAGAGCACTGCAGCCAGTGAAACCACTGAGGGCAGTCAGGGCGACAGCA
AGAATGCCAAGAAGAAGAACAACAAGAAAACCAACAAGAACAAAAGCAGCATCAGCCGCGCCAACAAGAA
GAAGCCCAGCATGCCCAACGTGTCCAATGACCTGTCCCAGAAGCTGTATGCCACCATGGAGAAGCACAAG
GAGGTCTTCTTCGTGATCCACCTGCACGCTGGGCCTGTCATCAACACCCTGCCCCCCATCGTCGACCCCG
ACCCCCTGCTCAGCTGTGACCTCATGGATGGGCGCGACGCCTTCCTCACCCTCGCCAGAGACAAGCACTG
GGAGTTCTCCTCCTTGCGCCGCTCCAAGTGGTCCACGCTCTGCATGCTGGTGGAGCTGCACACCCAGGGC
CAGGACGGATCCGATTACAAAGACGATGACGATAAGGGATCCGGCGCAACAAACTTCTCTCTGCTGAAAC
AAGCCGGAGATGTCGAAGAGAATCCTGGACCGACCGAGTACAAGCCCACGGTGCGCCTCGCCACCCGCGA
CGACGTCCCCAGGGCCGTACGCACCCTCGCCGCCGCGTTCGCCGACTACCCCGCCACGCGCCACACCGTC
GATCCGGACCGCCACATCGAGCGGGTCACCGAGCTGCAAGAACTCTTCCTCACGCGCGTCGGGCTCGACA
TCGGCAAGGTGTGGGTCGCGGACGACGGCGCCGCGGTGGCGGTCTGGACCACGCCGGAGAGCGTCGAAGC
GGGGGCGGTGTTCGCCGAGATCGGCCCGCGCATGGCCGAGTTGAGCGGTTCCCGGCTGGCCGCGCAGCAA
CAGATGGAAGGCCTCCTGGCGCCGCACCGGCCCAAGGAGCCCGCGTGGTTCCTGGCCACCGTCGGAGTCT
CGCCCGACCACCAGGGCAAGGGTCTGGGCAGCGCCGTCGTGCTCCCCGGAGTGGAGGCGGCCGAGCGCGC
CGGGGTGCCCGCCTTCCTGGAGACCTCCGCGCCCCGCAACCTCCCCTTCTACGAGCGGCTCGGCTTCACC
GTCACCGCCGACGTCGAGGTGCCCGAAGGACCGCGCACCTGGTGCATGACCCGCAAGCCCGGTGCCTGAA
CGCGTTAAGTCGACAATCAACCTCTGGATTACAAAATTTGTGAAAGATTGACTGGTATTCTTAACTATGT
TGCTCCTTTTACGCTATGTGGATACGCTGCTTTAATGCCTTTGTATCATGCTATTGCTTCCCGTATGGCT
TT
